>Addgene plasmid #43690 | III-TCCT | depositor partial sequence | sequence record 58955 | III-TCCT sequence 426 bps
CGTCTCGGCTCACCCCAGAGCAGGTCGTGGCCATTGCCTCGAATGGAGGGGGCAAACAGGCGTTGGAAAC
CGTACAACGATTGCTGCCGGTGCTGTGCCAAGCGCACGGACTCACCCCAGAGCAGGTCGTGGCGATCGCA
AGCCACGACGGAGGAAAGCAAGCCTTGGAAACAGTACAGAGGCTGTTGCCTGTGCTGTGCCAAGCGCACG
GCCTCACCCCAGAGCAGGTCGTGGCGATCGCAAGCCACGACGGAGGAAAGCAAGCCTTGGAAACAGTACA
GAGGCTGTTGCCTGTGCTGTGCCAAGCGCACGGATTAACCCCAGAGCAGGTCGTGGCCATTGCCTCGAAT
GGAGGGGGCAAACAGGCGTTGGAAACCGTACAACGATTGCTGCCGGTGCTGTGCCAAGCGCACGGACTCA
GAGACG
