>Addgene plasmid #43690 | III-TCCT | addgene partial sequence | sequence record 61772 | M13-F20 5'-TGTAAAACGACGGCCAGT-3'
GGCGAATTGGGCCCTCTAGATGCATGCTCGAGCGGCCGCCAGTGTGATGGATATCTGCAGAATTCGCCCT
TGATGCCGTCCTAGCGCGTCTCGGCTCACCCCAGAGCAGGTCGTGGCCATTGCCTCGAATGGAGGGGGCA
AACAGGCGTTGGAAACCGTACAACGATTGCTGCCGGTGCTGTGCCAAGCGCACGGACTCACCCCAGAGCA
GGTCGTGGCGATCGCAAGCCACGACGGAGGAAAGCAAGCCTTGGAAACAGTACAGAGGCTGTTGCCTGTG
CTGTGCCAAGCGCACGGCCTCACCCCAGAGCAGGTCGTGGCGATCGCAAGCCACGACGGAGGAAAGCAAG
CCTTGGAAACAGTACAGAGGCTGTTGCCTGTGCTGTGCCAAGCGCACGGATTAACCCCAGAGCAGGTCGT
GGCCATTGCCTCGAATGGAGGGGGCAAACAGGCGTTGGAAACCGTACAACGATTGCTGCCGGTGCTGTGC
CAAGCGCACGGACTCAGAGACGTGGGCACAGGAAAGATACTTAAGGGCGAATTCCAGCACACTGGCGGCC
GTTACTAGTGGATCCGAGCTCGGTACCAAGCTTGATGCATAGCTTGAGTATTCTATAGTGTCACCTAAAT
AGCTTGGCGTAATCATGGTCATAGCTGTTTCCTGTGTGAAATTGTTATCCGCTCACAATTCCACACAACA
TACGAGCCGGAAGCATAAAGTGTAAAGCCTGGGGTGCCTAATGAGTGAGCTAACTCACATTAATTGCGTT
GCGCTCACTGCCCGCTTTCCAGTCGGGAAACCTGTCGTGCCAGCTGCATTAATGAATCGGCCAACGCGCG
GGGAGAGGCGGTTTGCGTATTGGGCGCTCTTCCGCTTCCTCGCTCACTGACTCGCTGCGCTCGGTCGTTC
GGCTGCGGCGAGCGGTATCAGCTCACTCAAAGGCGGTAATACGGTTATC
