[The description below was written by a language model from this plasmid's Addgene catalogue record.]
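Description:
III-TCCT is a bacterial cloning plasmid built on the commercial pCRII-TOPO backbone (about 4 kb without insert), into which a 426 bp synthetic fragment was placed by TOPO cloning. It is maintained as a high-copy plasmid in E. coli and carries both ampicillin and kanamycin resistance, as is standard for this backbone, so either or both drugs can be used for selection. The insert is flanked by the vector's T7 and M13 reverse priming sites, which are the positions recorded for sequence verification. No feature table accompanies the record, so individual backbone elements such as the origin of replication are not documented beyond what the backbone name implies.

The record gives only the name of the insert and does not describe its contents. The plasmid belongs to a TALEN genome-editing system developed for generating human stem cell-based disease models. In that context, the name and size are consistent with a pre-assembled block of four TALE repeat units, each roughly 100 bp, whose repeat-variable residues would recognise the bases T, C, C and T. The "III" prefix plausibly marks the position this block occupies in an ordered assembly of a full DNA-binding array. This reading is an inference from the naming and the associated publication title rather than something stated in the catalogue fields. The plasmid contains no recorded eukaryotic promoter or expression elements. It is best understood as a storage and propagation vector for a modular library part, from which the fragment would be recovered and combined with others to build custom TALENs, not as an expression construct itself.
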