Addgene plasmid #43690: III-TCCT
Depositing lab: Chad Cowan & Kiran Musunuru. Depositing organization: Harvard University. Publication: A TALEN Genome-Editing System for Generating Human Stem Cell-Based Disease Models. Ding Q, Lee YK, Schaefer EA, Peters DT, Veres A, Kim K, Kuperwasser N, Motola DL, Meissner TB, Hendriks WT, Trevisan M, Gupta RM, Moisan A, Banks E, Friesen M, Schinzel RT, Xia F, Tang A, Xia Y, Figueroa E, Wann A, Ahfeldt T, Daheron L, Zhang F, Rubin LL, Peng LF, Chung RT, Musunuru K, Cowan CA. Cell Stem Cell. 2012 Dec 12. pii: S1934-5909(12)00645-5. doi: 10.1016/j.stem.2012.11.011. PubMed 23246482.
Backbone
  Vector backbone: pCRII-TOPO
  Backbone manufacturer: Invitrogen
  Backbone size w/o insert (bp): 3973
  Vector type: Bacterial Cloning
Growth in bacteria
  Bacterial resistance: Ampicillin and Kanamycin, 100 & 50 μg/mL
  Growth temperature: 37°C
  Growth strain: Top10
  Copy number: High Copy
Gene/Insert
  Gene/Insert name: III-TCCT
  Species: Synthetic
  Insert size (bp): 426
  Cloning method: TOPO Cloning
  Sequencing primers: 5′ T7; 3′ M13-rev
Terms and licenses: Academic/Nonprofit Terms; Industry Terms: Not Available to Industry
How to cite: III-TCCT was a gift from Chad Cowan & Kiran Musunuru (Addgene plasmid # 43690 ; http://n2t.net/addgene:43690 ; RRID:Addgene_43690)
